>Addgene plasmid #104690 | pUG-UBC25 | depositor full sequence | sequence record 198519 | Full Sequence
GTGGCTCTTCAGTGGACGAAAGGGCCTCGTGATACGCCTATTTTTATAGGTTAATGTCATGATAATAATG
GTTTCTTAGACGTCAGGTGGCACTTTTCGGGGAAATGTGCGCGGAACCCCTATTTGTTTATTTTTCTAAA
TACATTCAAATATGTATCCGCTCATGAGACAATAACCCTGATAAATGCTTCAATAATATTGAAAAAGGAA
GAGTATGCGCTCACGCAACTGGTCCAGAACCTTGACCGAACGCAGCGGTGGTAACGGCGCAGTGGCGGTT
TTCATGGCTTGTTATGACTGTTTTTTTGGGGTACAGTCTATGCCTCGGGCATCCAAGCAGCAAGCGCGTT
ACGCCGTGGGTCGATGTTTGATGTTATGGAGCAGCAACGATGTTACGCAGCAGGGCAGTCGCCCTAAAAC
AAAGTTAAACATCATGAGGGAAGCGGTGATCGCCGAAGTATCGACTCAACTATCAGAGGTAGTTGGCGTC
ATCGAGCGCCATCTCGAACCGACGTTGCTGGCCGTACATTTGTACGGCTCCGCAGTGGATGGCGGCCTGA
AGCCACACAGCGATATTGATTTGCTGGTTACGGTGACCGTAAGGCTTGATGAAACAACGCGGCGAGCTTT
GATCAACGACCTTTTGGAAACTTCGGCTTCCCCTGGAGAGAGCGAGATTCTCCGCGCTGTAGAAGTCACC
ATTGTTGTGCACGACGACATCATTCCGTGGCGTTATCCAGCTAAGCGCGAACTGCAATTTGGAGAATGGC
AGCGCAATGACATTCTTGCAGGTATCTTCGAGCCAGCCACGATCGACATTGATCTGGCTATCTTGCTGAC
AAAAGCAAGAGAACATAGCGTTGCCTTGGTAGGTCCAGCGGCGGAGGAACTCTTTGATCCGGTTCCTGAA
CAGGATCTATTTGAGGCGCTAAATGAAACCTTAACGCTATGGAACTCGCCGCCCGACTGGGCTGGCGATG
AGCGAAATGTAGTGCTTACGTTGTCCCGCATTTGGTACAGCGCAGTAACCGGCAAAATCGCGCCGAAGGA
TGTCGCTGCCGACTGGGCAATGGAGCGCCTGCCGGCCCAGTATCAGCCCGTCATACTTGAAGCTAGACAG
GCTTATCTTGGACAAGAAGAAGATCGCTTGGCCTCGCGCGCAGATCAGTTGGAAGAATTTGTCCATTACG
TAAAAGGCGAGATCACCAAGGTAGTCGGCAAATAACTGTCAGACCAAGTTTACTCATATATACTTTAGAT
TGATTTAAAACTTCATTTTTAATTTAAAAGGATCTAGGTGAAGATCCTTTTTGATAATCTCATGACCAAA
ATCCCTTAACGTGAGTTTTCGTTCCACTGAGCGTCAGACCCCGTAGAAAAGATCAAAGGATCTTCTTGAG
ATCCTTTTTTTCTGCGCGTAATCTGCTGCTTGCAAACAAAAAAACCACCGCTACCAGCGGTGGTTTGTTT
GCCGGATCAAGAGCTACCAACTCTTTTTCCGAAGGTAACTGGCTTCAGCAGAGCGCAGATACCAAATACT
GTCCTTCTAGTGTAGCCGTAGTTAGGCCACCACTTCAAGAACTCTGTAGCACCGCCTACATACCTCGCTC
TGCTAATCCTGTTACCAGTGGCTGCTGCCAGTGGCGATAAGTCGTGTCTTACCGGGTTGGACTCAAGACG
ATAGTTACCGGATAAGGCGCAGCGGTCGGGCTGAACGGGGGGTTCGTGCACACAGCCCAGCTTGGAGCGA
ACGACCTACACCGAACTGAGATACCTACAGCGTGAGCTATGAGAAAGCGCCACGCTTCCCGAAGGGAGAA
AGGCGGACAGGTATCCGGTAAGCGGCAGGGTCGGAACAGGAGAGCGCACGAGGGAGCTTCCAGGGGGAAA
CGCCTGGTATCTTTATAGTCCTGTCGGGTTTCGCCACCTCTGACTTGAGCGTCGATTTTTGTGATGCTCG
TCAGGGGGGCGGAGCCTATGGAAAAACGCCAGCAACGCGGCCTTTTTACGGTTCCTGGCCTTTTGCTGGC
CTTTTGCTCACATGTTCTTTCCTGCGTTATCCCCTGATTCTGTGGATAACCGTATTACCGCCTTTGAGTG
AGCTGATACCGCTCGCCGCAGCCGAACGACCGAGCGCAGCGAGTCAGTGAGCGAGGAAGCGGAAGAGCGC
CCAATACGCAAACCGCCTCTCCCCGCGCGTTGGCCGATTCATTAATCACTCTGTGGTCTCAAATGGAGCC
CAACGTAGTGGAGATCGCTACTCCTCCTGCCGCTTCTTGCTCGAGAATTCGAACGCCAACAAAGGCTGAA
ACTCCAGAAGTGATTGATGTGGAGGAATATGATTTGCAAAACGGTGGTGTTCCTAATGGCAACAATGTTG
ATTATAAGAACAAAGGGAAGGCTATAGACTTTGATTCCATGTCTTACGGTGACTATGGTGAAGAAGATGA
GTATGCTGTGGGATCTCCTGGTGATGATTATGGTTATCCTGAATCATCTCCACTATCAAATAGTTTGTTA
GACCCAGAGTCTTTGATCTATGAGGACGACGAAAACTATTCCGAACAATATGACTTTGAAATGGAGGCGG
AGCCTGATAATTACTCCATGTATCAAGACCTTTTCGATGGTAAGGATATCCCAACTGGTGTGGAGGTTTC
AATGGATTGGTTTCCAAATTCAGCTGACAAGGAATCAGCGAGTAGTAGCAAATCGTCTCATGCTAATAAC
GGGAATAACAGTTCCAAGAAAGCAACAAAAGCAAGTGGAATCCATTCTCAATTTTCTTCAGATATGGAAA
CCCCTGTAGCTCAACCATGGAATGCTTTACCGCACAAAGCTGAAGGAGTCATACCAAACTCTGCTTATGC
CTTGCCACAGAACAGCAAGGCTTTTCAACCACCTTACGCTGTCCACTATTCAGCCCTTAAAACTGCTTTT
TCCAATTATCTTCAGCCTCAGACTCCTGATACCGTATTGGGGGAGGCTCCAGCTCCTGCTGCAGGTTCTT
CTGGTTTATTGCCACCAAACACACCCGGTTTTAAAAGTAATGCTGCTCGGTTTAAAGAGGAGCCGCCTAT
ATTACCTCCGGATGATTCCAGAGTTAAGAGAAATATGGAGGATTATCTTGGGCTTTATTTGTTTTTCAAA
AGATTTGACATCGTCGAAGATTTTTCAGATCACCACTATGCTTCTAAGGGAACAACTTCAAAGCAGCATT
CAAAGGATTGGGCGAAAAGGATCCAAGACGAGTGGAGAATTCTTGAGAAAGATTTACCAGAGATGATATT
TGTCAGAGCTTATGAATCTAGGATGGATCTTTTAAGGGCTGTAATTATCGGAGCCCAAGGAACTCCCTAC
CATGATGGACTCTTCTTTTTTGATATCTTCTTCCCGGATACATACCCTTCTACGCCACCGATTGTTCATT
ACCATTCTGGTGGGCTAAGAATCAACCCAAATCTGTACAATTGTGGGAAAGTGTGTCTGAGTCTACTCGG
CACTTGGAGTGGTAACCAGAGGGAGAAATGGATCCCCAACACTTCGACGATGCTACAAGTTCTTGTCTCG
ATCCAAGGTCTAATCTTAAATCAAAAACCTTACTTCAACGAGCCCGGCTACGAGAGGTCAGCAGGTTCTG
CACATGGTGAGAGTACCTCTAAAGCTTACAGCGAAAACACATTCATACTGTCTTTAAAGACTATGGTTTA
CACCATGAGGAGGCCACCCAAGTATTTTGAGGACTTTGCGTATGGACATTTCTTCAGCTGTGCTCACGAC
GTGTTGAAGGCGTGTAATGCTTACAGAAACGGAGCTACACCGGGATATCTGGTGAAGGGGGCTCCAGATG
TGGAAGAGAATAGCGCGGGCATGAGCTCTCTGAAGTTTAGGACAGATGTGGCTACCTTTGTGGAGACAGT
GCTGTTGAAAGAGTTTATTCTTCTAGGTGTCCTTGGACTCGAACCGGAAGAAGAAGAAAAAACACCTGAG
ACTATAATCGTTGCAGAGAGTAGCAAATGTACCAGATCAAGGTCCAAGAGAGACAGAGTTTCTTCTAGTT
GAGCTTTGAGACCACGAA
Features (pLannotate 1.2.2; 7 found; start..end, strand, type, name):
    110..214     +  promoter       AmpR promoter: bla
    205..285     -  CDS            int (fragment): INT2_ECOLX - Protein inferred from homology: Swiss-Prot protein existence level 3. Putative integrase believed to be involved in the insertion of antibiotic resistance genes into plasmids and transposons. From Escherichia coli.
    371..427     +  CDS            GmR (fragment): gentamycin acetyltransferase; aacC1; confers resistance to gentamycin
    434..1222    +  CDS            aadA: S3AD_ECOLX - Experimental evidence at protein level: Swiss-Prot protein existence level 1. Mediates bacterial resistance to the antibiotics streptomycin and spectinomycin. From Escherichia coli.
   1396..1984    +  rep_origin     ori: high-copy-number ColE1/pMB1/pBR322/pUC origin of replication
   2167..2216    +  CDS            lacI (fragment): lac repressor; lacI; The lac repressor binds to the lac operator to inhibit transcription in E. coli. This inhibition can be relieved by adding lactose or isopropyl-β-D-thiogalactopyranoside (IPTG).
   2233..4059    +  CDS            UBC25: UBC25_ARATH - Experimental evidence at transcript level: Swiss-Prot protein existence level 2. Accepts the ubiquitin from the E1 complex and catalyzes its covalent attachment to other proteins. From Arabidopsis thaliana (Mouse-ear cress).
