>Addgene plasmid #104690 | pUG-UBC25 | addgene full sequence | sequence record 206137 | Addgene NGS Result
CGCCTCTCCCCGCGCGTTGGCCGATTCATTAATCACTCTGTGGTCTCAAATGGAGCCCAACGTAGTGGAG
ATCGCTACTCCTCCTGCCGCTTCTTGCTCGAGAATTCGAACGCCAACAAAGGCTGAAACTCCAGAAGTGA
TTGATGTGGAGGAATATGATTTGCAAAACGGTGGTGTTCCTAATGGCAACAATGTTGATTATAAGAACAA
AGGGAAGGCTATAGACTTTGATTCCATGTCTTACGGTGACTATGGTGAAGAAGATGAGTATGCTGTGGGA
TCTCCTGGTGATGATTATGGTTATCCTGAATCATCTCCACTATCAAATAGTTTGTTAGACCCAGAGTCTT
TGATCTATGAGGACGACGAAAACTATTCCGAACAATATGACTTTGAAATGGAGGCGGAGCCTGATAATTA
CTCCATGTATCAAGACCTTTTCGATGGTAAGGATATCCCAACTGGTGTGGAGGTTTCAATGGATTGGTTT
CCAAATTCAGCTGACAAGGAATCAGCGAGTAGTAGCAAATCGTCTCATGCTAATAACGGGAATAACAGTT
CCAAGAAAGCAACAAAAGCAAGTGGAATCCATTCTCAATTTTCTTCAGATATGGAAACCCCTGTAGCTCA
ACCATGGAATGCTTTACCGCACAAAGCTGAAGGAGTCATACCAAACTCTGCTTATGCCTTGCCACAGAAC
AGCAAGGCTTTTCAACCACCTTACGCTGTCCACTATTCAGCCCTTAAAACTGCTTTTTCCAATTATCTTC
AGCCTCAGACTCCTGATACCGTATTGGGGGAGGCTCCAGCTCCTGCTGCAGGTTCTTCTGGTTTATTGCC
ACCAAACACACCCGGTTTTAAAAGTAATGCTGCTCGGTTTAAAGAGGAGCCGCCTATATTACCTCCGGAT
GATTCCAGAGTTAAGAGAAATATGGAGGATTATCTTGGGCTTTATTTGTTTTTCAAAAGATTTGACATCG
TCGAAGATTTTTCAGATCACCACTATGCTTCTAAGGGAACAACTTCAAAGCAGCATTCAAAGGATTGGGC
GAAAAGGATCCAAGACGAGTGGAGAATTCTTGAGAAAGATTTACCAGAGATGATATTTGTCAGAGCTTAT
GAATCTAGGATGGATCTTTTAAGGGCTGTAATTATCGGAGCCCAAGGAACTCCCTACCATGATGGACTCT
TCTTTTTTGATATCTTCTTCCCGGATACATACCCTTCTACGCCACCGATTGTTCATTACCATTCTGGTGG
GCTAAGAATCAACCCAAATCTGTACAATTGTGGGAAAGTGTGTCTGAGTCTACTCGGCACTTGGAGTGGT
AACCAGAGGGAGAAATGGATCCCCAACACTTCGACGATGCTACAAGTTCTTGTCTCGATCCAAGGTCTAA
TCTTAAATCAAAAACCTTACTTCAACGAGCCCGGCTACGAGAGGTCAGCAGGTTCTGCACATGGTGAGAG
TACCTCTAAAGCTTACAGCGAAAACACATTCATACTGTCTTTAAAGACTATGGTTTACACCATGAGGAGG
CCACCCAAGTATTTTGAGGACTTTGCGTATGGACATTTCTTCAGCTGTGCTCACGACGTGTTGAAGGCGT
GTAATGCTTACAGAAACGGAGCTACACCGGGATATCTGGTGAAGGGGGCTCCAGATGTGGAAGAGAATAG
CGCGGGCATGAGCTCTCTGAAGTTTAGGACAGATGTGGCTACCTTTGTGGAGACAGTGCTGTTGAAAGAG
TTTATTCTTCTAGGTGTCCTTGGACTCGAACCGGAAGAAGAAGAAAAAACACCTGAGACTATAATCGTTG
CAGAGAGTAGCAAATGTACCAGATCAAGGTCCAAGAGAGACAGAGTTTCTTCTAGTTGAGCTTTGAGACC
ACGAAGTGGCTCTTCAGTGGACGAAAGGGCCTCGTGATACGCCTATTTTTATAGGTTAATGTCATGATAA
TAATGGTTTCTTAGACGTCAGGTGGCACTTTTCGGGGAAATGTGCGCGGAACCCCTATTTGTTTATTTTT
CTAAATACATTCAAATATGTATCCGCTCATGAGACAATAACCCTGATAAATGCTTCAATAATATTGAAAA
AGGAAGAGTATGCGCTCACGCAACTGGTCCAGAACCTTGACCGAACGCAGCGGTGGTAACGGCGCAGTGG
CGGTTTTCATGGCTTGTTATGACTGTTTTTTTTTGGGGTACAGTCTATGCCTCGGGCATCCAAGCAGCAA
GCGCGTTACGCCGTGGGTCGATGTTTGATGTTATGGAGCAGCAACGATGTTACGCAGCAGGGCAGTCGCC
CTAAAACAAAGTTAAACATCATGAGGGAAGCGGTGATCGCCGAAGTATCGACTCAACTATCAGAGGTAGT
TGGCGTCATCGAGCGCCATCTCGAACCGACGTTGCTGGCCGTACATTTGTACGGCTCCGCAGTGGATGGC
GGCCTGAAGCCACACAGCGATATTGATTTGCTGGTTACGGTGACCGTAAGGCTTGATGAAACAACGCGGC
GAGCTTTGATCAACGACCTTTTGGAAACTTCGGCTTCCCCTGGAGAGAGCGAGATTCTCCGCGCTGTAGA
AGTCACCATTGTTGTGCACGACGACATCATTCCGTGGCGTTATCCAGCTAAGCGCGAACTGCAATTTGGA
GAATGGCAGCGCAATGACATTCTTGCAGGTATCTTCGAGCCAGCCACGATCGACATTGATCTGGCTATCT
TGCTGACAAAAGCAAGAGAACATAGCGTTGCCTTGGTAGGTCCAGCGGCGGAGGAACTCTTTGATCCGGT
TCCTGAACAGGATCTATTTGAGGCGCTAAATGAAACCTTAACGCTATGGAACTCGCCGCCCGACTGGGCT
GGCGATGAGCGAAATGTAGTGCTTACGTTGTCCCGCATTTGGTACAGCGCAGTAACCGGCAAAATCGCGC
CGAAGGATGTCGCTGCCGACTGGGCAATGGAGCGCCTGCCGGCCCAGTATCAGCCCGTCATACTTGAAGC
TAGACAGGCTTATCTTGGACAAGAAGAAGATCGCTTGGCCTCGCGCGCAGATCAGTTGGAAGAATTTGTC
CATTACGTAAAAGGCGAGATCACCAAGGTAGTCGGCAAATAACTGTCAGACCAAGTTTACTCATATATAC
TTTAGATTGATTTAAAACTTCATTTTTAATTTAAAAGGATCTAGGTGAAGATCCTTTTTGATAATCTCAT
GACCAAAATCCCTTAACGTGAGTTTTCGTTCCACTGAGCGTCAGACCCCGTAGAAAAGATCAAAGGATCT
TCTTGAGATCCTTTTTTTCTGCGCGTAATCTGCTGCTTGCAAACAAAAAAACCACCGCTACCAGCGGTGG
TTTGTTTGCCGGATCAAGAGCTACCAACTCTTTTTCCGAAGGTAACTGGCTTCAGCAGAGCGCAGATACC
AAATACTGTTCTTCTAGTGTAGCCGTAGTTAGGCCACCACTTCAAGAACTCTGTAGCACCGCCTACATAC
CTCGCTCTGCTAATCCTGTTACCAGTGGCTGCTGCCAGTGGCGATAAGTCGTGTCTTACCGGGTTGGACT
CAAGACGATAGTTACCGGATAAGGCGCAGCGGTCGGGCTGAACGGGGGGTTCGTGCACACAGCCCAGCTT
GGAGCGAACGACCTACACCGAACTGAGATACCTACAGCGTGAGCTATGAGAAAGCGCCACGCTTCCCGAA
GGGAGAAAGGCGGACAGGTATCCGGTAAGCGGCAGGGTCGGAACAGGAGAGCGCACGAGGGAGCTTCCAG
GGGGAAACGCCTGGTATCTTTATAGTCCTGTCGGGTTTCGCCACCTCTGACTTGAGCGTCGATTTTTGTG
ATGCTCGTCAGGGGGGCGGAGCCTATGGAAAAACGCCAGCAACGCGGCCTTTTTACGGTTCCTGGCCTTT
TGCTGGCCTTTTGCTCACATGTTCTTTCCTGCGTTATCCCCTGATTCTGTGGATAACCGTATTACCGCCT
TTGAGTGAGCTGATACCGCTCGCCGCAGCCGAACGACCGAGCGCAGCGAGTCAGTGAGCGAGGAAGCGGA
AGAGCGCCCAATACGCAAAC
Features (pLannotate 1.2.2; 7 found; start..end, strand, type, name):
     50..1876    +  CDS            UBC25: UBC25_ARATH - Experimental evidence at transcript level: Swiss-Prot protein existence level 2. Accepts the ubiquitin from the E1 complex and catalyzes its covalent attachment to other proteins. From Arabidopsis thaliana (Mouse-ear cress).
   2005..2109    +  promoter       AmpR promoter: bla
   2100..2180    -  CDS            int (fragment): INT2_ECOLX - Protein inferred from homology: Swiss-Prot protein existence level 3. Putative integrase believed to be involved in the insertion of antibiotic resistance genes into plasmids and transposons. From Escherichia coli.
   2268..2324    +  CDS            GmR (fragment): gentamycin acetyltransferase; aacC1; confers resistance to gentamycin
   2331..3119    +  CDS            aadA: S3AD_ECOLX - Experimental evidence at protein level: Swiss-Prot protein existence level 1. Mediates bacterial resistance to the antibiotics streptomycin and spectinomycin. From Escherichia coli.
   3293..3881    +  rep_origin     ori: high-copy-number ColE1/pMB1/pBR322/pUC origin of replication
   4064..33      +  CDS            lacI (fragment) (across the origin): lac repressor; lacI; The lac repressor binds to the lac operator to inhibit transcription in E. coli. This inhibition can be relieved by adding lactose or isopropyl-β-D-thiogalactopyranoside (IPTG).
