[The description below was written by a language model from this plasmid's Addgene catalogue record and pLannotate feature annotations shown in this document.]
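Description:
pUG-UBC25 is a Level 0 cloning module from the UbiGate synthetic biology toolbox, a Golden Gate/MoClo-style part collection built for reconstituting and analysing ubiquitination. It is based on the small pICH41308 backbone and is maintained in E. coli as a high-copy plasmid through a ColE1/pUC-type origin of replication. Selection is by spectinomycin, conferred by the aadA aminoglycoside adenylyltransferase gene. The annotation places a bla-type (AmpR) promoter upstream of this marker, along with short integrase, gentamicin acetyltransferase and lacI fragments. These fragments are remnants of the cassettes from which the backbone was assembled rather than functional genes.

The insert is the coding sequence of Arabidopsis thaliana UBC25 (AT3G15355), a ubiquitin-conjugating (E2) enzyme that accepts ubiquitin from the E1 and catalyses its attachment to other proteins. Internal BpiI and BsaI recognition sites were removed by point mutation, so the sequence is "domesticated" for Type IIS assembly. The fragment was inserted using BpiI, whose sites were destroyed in the process. According to the depositor, it is released with BsaI for directional transfer into a Level 1 vector. No promoter, terminator or epitope tag for the insert is annotated, so the module supplies only the coding part, and expression signals are expected to come from other modules combined at the next assembly level.

Both the depositor sequence and the repository's sequencing result (about 4.08 kb) show the same set of features in the same order. They differ only in the start coordinate and by two nucleotides in length.
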