Addgene plasmid #104690: pUG-UBC25
Purpose: Cloning Module
Depositing lab: Marco Trujillo. Depositing organization: Leibniz Institute of Plant Biochemistry (IPB). Publication: UbiGate: a synthetic biology toolbox to analyse ubiquitination. Kowarschik K, Hoehenwarter W, Marillonnet S, Trujillo M. New Phytol. 2018 Mar;217(4):1749-1763. doi: 10.1111/nph.14900. Epub 2017 Nov 30. PubMed 29194629.
Backbone
  Vector backbone: pICH41308
  Backbone manufacturer: self-made
  Backbone size w/o insert (bp): 2251
  Vector type: Synthetic Biology
Growth in bacteria
  Bacterial resistance: Spectinomycin, 50 μg/mL
  Growth temperature: 37°C
  Growth strain: DH5alpha
  Copy number: High Copy
Gene/Insert
  Gene/Insert name: AtUBC25 (alt name: AT3G15355)
  Species: A. thaliana (mustard weed)
  Insert size (bp): 1835
  Mutation: BpiI/BsaI sites removed by point-mutation
  Cloning method: Restriction Enzyme; 5′ cloning site BpiI (destroyed during cloning); 3′ cloning site BpiI (destroyed during cloning)
  Sequencing primers: 5′ moclof, agcgaggaagcggaagagcg; 3′ moclor, gccacctgacgtctaagaaacc
Terms and licenses: Academic/Nonprofit Terms; Industry Terms: Not Available to Industry
Depositor comments: release insert with BsaI and clone to Level 1 cloning vector
How to cite: pUG-UBC25 was a gift from Marco Trujillo (Addgene plasmid # 104690 ; http://n2t.net/addgene:104690 ; RRID:Addgene_104690)
